>Addgene plasmid #138345 | pCMV-BE4-PpAPOBEC1 R33A | addgene full sequence | sequence record 272416 | Addgene NGS Result
TGCTTCGCGATGTACGGGCCAGATATACGCGTTGACATTGATTATTGACTAGTTATTAATAGTAATCAAT
TACGGGGTCATTAGTTCATAGCCCATATATGGAGTTCCGCGTTACATAACTTACGGTAAATGGCCCGCCT
GGCTGACCGCCCAACGACCCCCGCCCATTGACGTCAATAATGACGTATGTTCCCATAGTAACGCCAATAG
GGACTTTCCATTGACGTCAATGGGTGGAGTATTTACGGTAAACTGCCCACTTGGCAGTACATCAAGTGTA
TCATATGCCAAGTACGCCCCCTATTGACGTCAATGACGGTAAATGGCCCGCCTGGCATTATGCCCAGTAC
ATGACCTTATGGGACTTTCCTACTTGGCAGTACATCTACGTATTAGTCATCGCTATTACCATGGTGATGC
GGTTTTGGCAGTACATCAATGGGCGTGGATAGCGGTTTGACTCACGGGGATTTCCAAGTCTCCACCCCAT
TGACGTCAATGGGAGTTTGTTTTGGCACCAAAATCAACGGGACTTTCCAAAATGTCGTAACAACTCCGCC
CCATTGACGCAAATGGGCGGTAGGCGTGTACGGTGGGAGGTCTATATAAGCAGAGCTGGTTTAGTGAACC
GTCAGATCCGCTAGAGATCCGCGGCCGCTAATACGACTCACTATAGGGAGAGCCGCCACCATGACCTCTG
AGAAGGGCCCTAGCACAGGCGACCCCACCCTGCGGCGGAGAATCGAGAGCTGGGAGTTCGACGTGTTCTA
CGACCCTAGAGAACTGGCCAAGGAAACCTGCCTGCTGTACGAGATCAAGTGGGGCATGAGCAGAAAGATC
TGGCGGAGCTCTGGCAAGAACACCACCAACCACGTGGAAGTGAATTTCATCAAGAAGTTCACCAGCGAGA
GAAGGTTCCACAGCAGCATCAGCTGCAGCATCACCTGGTTCCTGAGCTGGTCCCCTTGCTGGGAATGCAG
CCAGGCCATCAGAGAGTTCCTGAGCCAACACCCCGGAGTGACACTGGTGATCTACGTGGCCAGACTGTTC
TGGCACATGGACCAGAGAAACAGACAGGGCCTGAGAGATCTGGTCAACAGCGGCGTGACTATCCAGATCA
TGCGGGCCAGCGAGTACTACCACTGTTGGCGGAACTTCGTGAACTACCCCCCCGGCGATGAGGCCCACTG
GCCTCAGTACCCTCCTCTGTGGATGATGCTGTACGCCCTGGAACTGCACTGCATCATCCTGTCTCTGCCT
CCATGTCTGAAGATCTCTAGAAGATGGCAGAACCACCTGGCCTTCTTCAGACTGCACCTGCAGAATTGCC
ACTACCAGACCATCCCCCCCCACATCCTGCTGGCTACAGGCCTGATCCACCCTTCTGTGACCTGGAGACT
TAAGAGCGGAGGATCTAGCGGCGGCTCTAGCGGATCTGAGACACCTGGCACAAGCGAGTCTGCCACACCT
GAGAGTAGCGGCGGATCTTCTGGTGGCTCTGACAAGAAGTACAGCATCGGCCTGGCCATCGGCACCAACT
CTGTGGGCTGGGCCGTGATCACCGACGAGTACAAGGTGCCCAGCAAGAAATTCAAGGTGCTGGGCAACAC
CGACCGGCACAGCATCAAGAAGAACCTGATCGGAGCCCTGCTGTTCGACAGCGGCGAAACAGCCGAGGCC
ACCCGGCTGAAGAGAACCGCCAGAAGAAGATACACCAGACGGAAGAACCGGATCTGCTATCTGCAAGAGA
TCTTCAGCAACGAGATGGCCAAGGTGGACGACAGCTTCTTCCACAGACTGGAAGAGTCCTTCCTGGTGGA
AGAGGATAAGAAGCACGAGCGGCACCCCATCTTCGGCAACATCGTGGACGAGGTGGCCTACCACGAGAAG
TACCCCACCATCTACCACCTGAGAAAGAAACTGGTGGACAGCACCGACAAGGCCGACCTGCGGCTGATCT
ATCTGGCCCTGGCCCACATGATCAAGTTCCGGGGCCACTTCCTGATCGAGGGCGACCTGAACCCCGACAA
CAGCGACGTGGACAAGCTGTTCATCCAGCTGGTGCAGACCTACAACCAGCTGTTCGAGGAAAACCCCATC
AACGCCAGCGGCGTGGACGCCAAGGCCATCCTGTCTGCCAGACTGAGCAAGAGCAGACGGCTGGAAAATC
TGATCGCCCAGCTGCCCGGCGAGAAGAAGAATGGCCTGTTCGGAAACCTGATTGCCCTGAGCCTGGGCCT
GACCCCCAACTTCAAGAGCAACTTCGACCTGGCCGAGGATGCCAAACTGCAGCTGAGCAAGGACACCTAC
GACGACGACCTGGACAACCTGCTGGCCCAGATCGGCGACCAGTACGCCGACCTGTTTCTGGCCGCCAAGA
ACCTGTCCGACGCCATCCTGCTGAGCGACATCCTGAGAGTGAACACCGAGATCACCAAGGCCCCCCTGAG
CGCCTCTATGATCAAGAGATACGACGAGCACCACCAGGACCTGACCCTGCTGAAAGCTCTCGTGCGGCAG
CAGCTGCCTGAGAAGTACAAAGAGATTTTCTTCGACCAGAGCAAGAACGGCTACGCCGGCTACATTGACG
GCGGAGCCAGCCAGGAAGAGTTCTACAAGTTCATCAAGCCCATCCTGGAAAAGATGGACGGCACCGAGGA
ACTGCTCGTGAAGCTGAACAGAGAGGACCTGCTGCGGAAGCAGCGGACCTTCGACAACGGCAGCATCCCC
CACCAGATCCACCTGGGAGAGCTGCACGCCATTCTGCGGCGGCAGGAAGATTTTTACCCATTCCTGAAGG
ACAACCGGGAAAAGATCGAGAAGATCCTGACCTTCCGCATCCCCTACTACGTGGGCCCTCTGGCCAGGGG
AAACAGCAGATTCGCCTGGATGACCAGAAAGAGCGAGGAAACCATCACCCCCTGGAACTTCGAGGAAGTG
GTGGACAAGGGCGCTTCCGCCCAGAGCTTCATCGAGCGGATGACCAACTTCGATAAGAACCTGCCCAACG
AGAAGGTGCTGCCCAAGCACAGCCTGCTGTACGAGTACTTCACCGTGTATAACGAGCTGACCAAAGTGAA
ATACGTGACCGAGGGAATGAGAAAGCCCGCCTTCCTGAGCGGCGAGCAGAAAAAGGCCATCGTGGACCTG
CTGTTCAAGACCAACCGGAAAGTGACCGTGAAGCAGCTGAAAGAGGACTACTTCAAGAAAATCGAGTGCT
TCGACTCCGTGGAAATCTCCGGCGTGGAAGATCGGTTCAACGCCTCCCTGGGCACATACCACGATCTGCT
GAAAATTATCAAGGACAAGGACTTCCTGGACAATGAGGAAAACGAGGACATTCTGGAAGATATCGTGCTG
ACCCTGACACTGTTTGAGGACAGAGAGATGATCGAGGAACGGCTGAAAACCTATGCCCACCTGTTCGACG
ACAAAGTGATGAAGCAGCTGAAGCGGCGGAGATACACCGGCTGGGGCAGGCTGAGCCGGAAGCTGATCAA
CGGCATCCGGGACAAGCAGTCCGGCAAGACAATCCTGGATTTCCTGAAGTCCGACGGCTTCGCCAACAGA
AACTTCATGCAGCTGATCCACGACGACAGCCTGACCTTTAAAGAGGACATCCAGAAAGCCCAGGTGTCCG
GCCAGGGCGATAGCCTGCACGAGCACATTGCCAATCTGGCCGGCAGCCCCGCCATTAAGAAGGGCATCCT
GCAGACAGTGAAGGTGGTGGACGAGCTCGTGAAAGTGATGGGCCGGCACAAGCCCGAGAACATCGTGATC
GAAATGGCCAGAGAGAACCAGACCACCCAGAAGGGACAGAAGAACAGCCGCGAGAGAATGAAGCGGATCG
AAGAGGGCATCAAAGAGCTGGGCAGCCAGATCCTGAAAGAACACCCCGTGGAAAACACCCAGCTGCAGAA
CGAGAAGCTGTACCTGTACTACCTGCAGAATGGGCGGGATATGTACGTGGACCAGGAACTGGACATCAAC
CGGCTGTCCGACTACGATGTGGACCATATCGTGCCTCAGAGCTTTCTGAAGGACGACTCCATCGACAACA
AGGTGCTGACCAGAAGCGACAAGAACCGGGGCAAGAGCGACAACGTGCCCTCCGAAGAGGTCGTGAAGAA
GATGAAGAACTACTGGCGGCAGCTGCTGAACGCCAAGCTGATTACCCAGAGAAAGTTCGACAATCTGACC
AAGGCCGAGAGAGGCGGCCTGAGCGAACTGGATAAGGCCGGCTTCATCAAGAGACAGCTGGTGGAAACCC
GGCAGATCACAAAGCACGTGGCACAGATCCTGGACTCCCGGATGAACACTAAGTACGACGAGAATGACAA
GCTGATCCGGGAAGTGAAAGTGATCACCCTGAAGTCCAAGCTGGTGTCCGATTTCCGGAAGGATTTCCAG
TTTTACAAAGTGCGCGAGATCAACAACTACCACCACGCCCACGACGCCTACCTGAACGCCGTCGTGGGAA
CCGCCCTGATCAAAAAGTACCCTAAGCTGGAAAGCGAGTTCGTGTACGGCGACTACAAGGTGTACGACGT
GCGGAAGATGATCGCCAAGAGCGAGCAGGAAATCGGCAAGGCTACCGCCAAGTACTTCTTCTACAGCAAC
ATCATGAACTTTTTCAAGACCGAGATTACCCTGGCCAACGGCGAGATCCGGAAGCGGCCTCTGATCGAGA
CAAACGGCGAAACCGGGGAGATCGTGTGGGATAAGGGCCGGGATTTTGCCACCGTGCGGAAAGTGCTGAG
CATGCCCCAAGTGAATATCGTGAAAAAGACCGAGGTGCAGACAGGCGGCTTCAGCAAAGAGTCTATCCTG
CCCAAGAGGAACAGCGATAAGCTGATCGCCAGAAAGAAGGACTGGGACCCTAAGAAGTACGGCGGCTTCG
ACAGCCCCACCGTGGCCTATTCTGTGCTGGTGGTGGCCAAAGTGGAAAAGGGCAAGTCCAAGAAACTGAA
GAGTGTGAAAGAGCTGCTGGGGATCACCATCATGGAAAGAAGCAGCTTCGAGAAGAATCCCATCGACTTT
CTGGAAGCCAAGGGCTACAAAGAAGTGAAAAAGGACCTGATCATCAAGCTGCCTAAGTACTCCCTGTTCG
AGCTGGAAAACGGCCGGAAGAGAATGCTGGCCTCTGCCGGCGAACTGCAGAAGGGAAACGAACTGGCCCT
GCCCTCCAAATATGTGAACTTCCTGTACCTGGCCAGCCACTATGAGAAGCTGAAGGGCTCCCCCGAGGAT
AATGAGCAGAAACAGCTGTTTGTGGAACAGCACAAGCACTACCTGGACGAGATCATCGAGCAGATCAGCG
AGTTCTCCAAGAGAGTGATCCTGGCCGACGCTAATCTGGACAAAGTGCTGTCCGCCTACAACAAGCACCG
GGATAAGCCCATCAGAGAGCAGGCCGAGAATATCATCCACCTGTTTACCCTGACCAATCTGGGAGCCCCT
GCCGCCTTCAAGTACTTTGACACCACCATCGACCGGAAGAGGTACACCAGCACCAAAGAGGTGCTGGACG
CCACCCTGATCCACCAGAGCATCACCGGCCTGTACGAGACACGGATCGACCTGTCTCAGCTGGGAGGTGA
CTCTGGTGGAAGCGGAGGATCTGGCGGCAGCACCAATCTGAGCGACATCATCGAGAAAGAGACAGGCAAG
CAGCTGGTCATCCAAGAGTCCATCCTGATGCTGCCTGAAGAGGTGGAAGAAGTGATCGGCAACAAGCCCG
AGTCCGACATCCTGGTGCACACCGCCTACGATGAGAGCACCGACGAGAACGTGATGCTGCTGACCTCTGA
CGCCCCTGAGTACAAGCCTTGGGCTCTCGTGATCCAGGACAGCAACGGCGAGAACAAGATCAAGATGCTG
AGCGGCGGCTCTGGTGGCTCTGGCGGATCTACAAACCTGTCCGATATTATTGAGAAAGAAACCGGGAAAC
AGCTCGTGATTCAAGAGTCTATTCTCATGCTCCCGGAAGAAGTCGAGGAAGTCATTGGAAACAAGCCTGA
GAGCGATATTCTGGTCCATACAGCCTACGACGAGTCTACCGATGAGAATGTCATGCTCCTCACCAGCGAC
GCTCCCGAGTATAAGCCATGGGCACTTGTCATTCAGGACTCCAATGGGGAAAACAAAATCAAAATGCTCC
CAAAGAAAAAACGCAAGGTGGAGGGAGCTGATAAGCGCACCGCCGATGGTTCCGAGTTCGAAAGCCCCAA
GAAGAAGAGGAAAGTCTAACCGGTCATCATCACCATCACCATTGAGTTTAAACCCGCTGATCAGCCTCGA
CTGTGCCTTCTAGTTGCCAGCCATCTGTTGTTTGCCCCTCCCCCGTGCCTTCCTTGACCCTGGAAGGTGC
CACTCCCACTGTCCTTTCCTAATAAAATGAGGAAATTGCATCGCATTGTCTGAGTAGGTGTCATTCTATT
CTGGGGGGTGGGGTGGGGCAGGACAGCAAGGGGGAGGATTGGGAAGACAATAGCAGGCATGCTGGGGATG
CGGTGGGCTCTATGGCTTCTGAGGCGGAAAGAACCAGCTGGGGCTCGATACCGTCGACCTCTAGCTAGAG
CTTGGCGTAATCATGGTCATAGCTGTTTCCTGTGTGAAATTGTTATCCGCTCACAATTCCACACAACATA
CGAGCCGGAAGCATAAAGTGTAAAGCCTAGGGTGCCTAATGAGTGAGCTAACTCACATTAATTGCGTTGC
GCTCACTGCCCGCTTTCCAGTCGGGAAACCTGTCGTGCCAGCTGCATTAATGAATCGGCCAACGCGCGGG
GAGAGGCGGTTTGCGTATTGGGCGCTCTTCCGCTTCCTCGCTCACTGACTCGCTGCGCTCGGTCGTTCGG
CTGCGGCGAGCGGTATCAGCTCACTCAAAGGCGGTAATACGGTTATCCACAGAATCAGGGGATAACGCAG
GAAAGAACATGTGAGCAAAAGGCCAGCAAAAGGCCAGGAACCGTAAAAAGGCCGCGTTGCTGGCGTTTTT
CCATAGGCTCCGCCCCCCTGACGAGCATCACAAAAATCGACGCTCAAGTCAGAGGTGGCGAAACCCGACA
GGACTATAAAGATACCAGGCGTTTCCCCCTGGAAGCTCCCTCGTGCGCTCTCCTGTTCCGACCCTGCCGC
TTACCGGATACCTGTCCGCCTTTCTCCCTTCGGGAAGCGTGGCGCTTTCTCATAGCTCACGCTGTAGGTA
TCTCAGTTCGGTGTAGGTCGTTCGCTCCAAGCTGGGCTGTGTGCACGAACCCCCCGTTCAGCCCGACCGC
TGCGCCTTATCCGGTAACTATCGTCTTGAGTCCAACCCGGTAAGACACGACTTATCGCCACTGGCAGCAG
CCACTGGTAACAGGATTAGCAGAGCGAGGTATGTAGGCGGTGCTACAGAGTTCTTGAAGTGGTGGCCTAA
CTACGGCTACACTAGAAGAACAGTATTTGGTATCTGCGCTCTGCTGAAGCCAGTTACCTTCGGAAAAAGA
GTTGGTAGCTCTTGATCCGGCAAACAAACCACCGCTGGTAGCGGTGGTTTTTTTGTTTGCAAGCAGCAGA
TTACGCGCAGAAAAAAAGGATCTCAAGAAGATCCTTTGATCTTTTCTACGGGGTCTGACGCTCAGTGGAA
CGAAAACTCACGTTAAGGGATTTTGGTCATGAGATTATCAAAAAGGATCTTCACCTAGATCCTTTTAAAT
TAAAAATGAAGTTTTAAATCAATCTAAAGTATATATGAGTAAACTTGGTCTGACAGTTACCAATGCTTAA
TCAGTGAGGCACCTATCTCAGCGATCTGTCTATTTCGTTCATCCATAGTTGCCTGACTCCCCGTCGTGTA
GATAACTACGATACGGGAGGGCTTACCATCTGGCCCCAGTGCTGCAATGATACCGCGAGACCCACGCTCA
CCGGCTCCAGATTTATCAGCAATAAACCAGCCAGCCGGAAGGGCCGAGCGCAGAAGTGGTCCTGCAACTT
TATCCGCCTCCATCCAGTCTATTAATTGTTGCCGGGAAGCTAGAGTAAGTAGTTCGCCAGTTAATAGTTT
GCGCAACGTTGTTGCCATTGCTACAGGCATCGTGGTGTCACGCTCGTCGTTTGGTATGGCTTCATTCAGC
TCCGGTTCCCAACGATCAAGGCGAGTTACATGATCCCCCATGTTGTGCAAAAAAGCGGTTAGCTCCTTCG
GTCCTCCGATCGTTGTCAGAAGTAAGTTGGCCGCAGTGTTATCACTCATGGTTATGGCAGCACTGCATAA
TTCTCTTACTGTCATGCCATCCGTAAGATGCTTTTCTGTGACTGGTGAGTACTCAACCAAGTCATTCTGA
GAATAGTGTATGCGGCGACCGAGTTGCTCTTGCCCGGCGTCAATACGGGATAATACCGCGCCACATAGCA
GAACTTTAAAAGTGCTCATCATTGGAAAACGTTCTTCGGGGCGAAAACTCTCAAGGATCTTACCGCTGTT
GAGATCCAGTTCGATGTAACCCACTCGTGCACCCAACTGATCTTCAGCATCTTTTACTTTCACCAGCGTT
TCTGGGTGAGCAAAAACAGGAAGGCAAAATGCCGCAAAAAAGGGAATAAGGGCGACACGGAAATGTTGAA
TACTCATACTCTTCCTTTTTCAATATTATTGAAGCATTTATCAGGGTTATTGTCTCATGAGCGGATACAT
ATTTGAATGTATTTAGAAAAATAAACAAATAGGGGTTCCGCGCACATTTCCCCGAAAAGTGCCACCTGAC
GTCGACGGATCGGGAGATCGATCTCCCGATCCCCTAGGGTCTACTCTCAGTACAATCTGCTCTGATGCCG
CATAGTTAAGCCAGTATCTGCTCCCTGCTTGTGTGTTGGAGGTCGCTGAGTAGTGCGCGAGCAAAATTTA
AGCTACAACAAGGCAAGGCTTGACCGACAATTGCATGAAGAATCTGCTTAGGGTTAGGCGTTTTGCGC
Features (pLannotate 1.2.2; 18 found; start..end, strand, type, name):
     34..413     +  enhancer       CMV enhancer: human cytomegalovirus immediate early enhancer
    414..617     +  promoter       CMV promoter: human cytomegalovirus (CMV) immediate early promoter
    659..677     +  promoter       T7 promoter: promoter for bacteriophage T7 RNA polymerase
    691..1398    +  CDS            APOBEC1: ABEC1_HUMAN - Experimental evidence at protein level: Swiss-Prot protein existence level 1. Catalytic component of the apolipoprotein B mRNA editing enzyme complex which is responsible for the postranscriptional editing of a CAA codon for Gln to a UAA codon for stop in the APOB mRNA. Also involved in CGA (Arg) to UGA (Stop) editing in the NF1 mRNA. May also play a role in the epigenetic regulation of gene expression by participating in DNA demethylation. From Homo sapiens (Human).
   1501..3102    +  CDS            dCas9(N): N-terminal portion of catalytically inactive Streptococcus pyogenes dCas9 carrying the D10A mutation (Zetsche et al., 2015)
   3103..5597    +  CDS            Cas9(C) (fragment): C-terminal portion of Streptococcus pyogenes Cas9 (Zetsche et al., 2015)
   5911..6159    +  CDS            UGI: UNGI_BPPB2 - Experimental evidence at protein level: Swiss-Prot protein existence level 1. This protein binds specifically and reversibly to the host uracil-DNA glycosylase, preventing removal of uracil residues from PBS2 DNA by the host uracil-excision repair system. From Bacillus phage PBS2 (Bacteriophage PBS2).
   6301..6525    +  polyA_signal   bGH poly(A) signal: bovine growth hormone polyadenylation signal
   6529..6550    +  promoter       SV40 promoter (fragment): SV40 enhancer and early promoter
   6555..6571    +  misc_feature   MCS (fragment): pBluescript multiple cloning site
   6620..6636    -  protein_bind   lac operator: The lac repressor binds to the lac operator to inhibit transcription in E. coli. This inhibition can be relieved by adding lactose or isopropyl-β-D-thiogalactopyranoside (IPTG). lac repressor encoded by lacI
   6644..6674    -  promoter       lac promoter: promoter for the E. coli lac operon
   6689..6710    -  protein_bind   CAP binding site: CAP binding activates transcription in the presence of cAMP. E. coli catabolite activator protein
   6723..6815    -  CDS            lacI (fragment): lac repressor; lacI; The lac repressor binds to the lac operator to inhibit transcription in E. coli. This inhibition can be relieved by adding lactose or isopropyl-β-D-thiogalactopyranoside (IPTG).
   6998..7586    -  rep_origin     ori: high-copy-number ColE1/pMB1/pBR322/pUC origin of replication
   7757..8617    -  CDS            AmpR: β-lactamase; bla; confers resistance to ampicillin, carbenicillin, and related antibiotics
   8618..8722    -  promoter       AmpR promoter: bla
   8793..8837    -  misc_feature   bom (fragment): basis of mobility region from pBR322
