[The description below was written by a language model from this plasmid's Addgene catalogue record and pLannotate feature annotations shown in this document.]
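Description:
pCMV-BE4-PpAPOBEC1 R33A is an 8,958 bp mammalian expression plasmid encoding a cytosine base editor of the BE4 architecture in which the deaminase is PpAPOBEC1 carrying an Arg33-to-Ala substitution. It is built on a pCMV backbone and is propagated in E. coli through a high-copy ColE1/pUC-type origin with ampicillin selection from the β-lactamase gene. Remnants of lac regulatory elements, a pBluescript polylinker and a pBR322 bom region are ordinary backbone carry-over with no evident role in the payload. No mammalian selection marker is annotated, so the plasmid appears suited to transient transfection.

The synthetic insert of about 5.6 kb is driven by the human CMV immediate-early enhancer and promoter and terminated by a bovine growth hormone polyadenylation signal. A T7 promoter sits just upstream of the coding region and also serves as a sequencing primer site. The annotated open reading frame begins with an APOBEC1-family cytidine deaminase; the annotation tool matched it to human APOBEC1 by homology, whereas the catalogue names it PpAPOBEC1. This is followed by Streptococcus pyogenes Cas9 carrying the D10A change, detected as two contiguous segments, and by the uracil glycosylase inhibitor (UGI) from phage PBS2. Only one UGI copy is annotated, although an unannotated gap lies between Cas9 and that feature. The record lists a C-terminal bipartite nuclear localisation signal, which is not annotated in the table.

In such editors, a separately supplied guide RNA directs Cas9 to the target, the deaminase converts cytosine to uracil, and UGI blocks uracil excision to favour C-to-T outcomes. The associated work concerns cytosine base editors with reduced unguided DNA and RNA off-target activity and high on-target editing.
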