Addgene plasmid #138345: pCMV-BE4-PpAPOBEC1 R33A
Purpose: Mammalian expression plasmid for BE4-PpABOBEC1 R33A
Depositing lab: Nicole Gaudelli. Depositing organization: Beam Therapeutics. Publication: Cytosine base editors with minimized unguided DNA and RNA off-target events and high on-target activity. Yu Y, Leete TC, Born DA, Young L, Barrera LA, Lee SJ, Rees HA, Ciaramella G, Gaudelli NM. Nat Commun. 2020 Apr 28;11(1):2052. doi: 10.1038/s41467-020-15887-5. PubMed 32345976.
Backbone
  Vector backbone: pCMV
  Backbone size w/o insert (bp): 3399
  Total vector size (bp): 8958
  Vector type: Synthetic Biology
Growth in bacteria
  Bacterial resistance: Ampicillin, 100 μg/mL
  Growth temperature: 37°C
  Growth strain: NEB Stable
  Copy number: High Copy
Gene/Insert
  Gene/Insert name: BE4-PpAPOBEC1 R33A
  Species: Synthetic
  Insert size (bp): 5559
  Mutation: Change of Arg 33 to Ala.
  Promoter: CMV
  Tag / fusion protein: BP-NLS (C terminal on insert)
  Cloning method: Gibson Cloning
  Sequencing primers: 5′ T7; 3′ M13R
Terms and licenses: Academic/Nonprofit Terms; Industry Terms: Not Available to Industry
How to cite: pCMV-BE4-PpAPOBEC1 R33A was a gift from Nicole Gaudelli (Addgene plasmid # 138345 ; http://n2t.net/addgene:138345 ; RRID:Addgene_138345)
